>Addgene plasmid #77774 | LRPPRC gRNA (BRDN0001147349) | addgene full sequence | sequence record 188392 | Addgene Assembled Sequence
CCCGGGTGCAAAGATGGATAAAGTTTTAAACAGAGAGGAATCTTTGCAGCTAATGGACCTTCTAGGTCTT
GAAAGGAGTGGGAATTGGCTCCGGTGCCCGTCAGTGGGCAGAGCGCACATCGCCCACAGTCCCCGAGAAG
TTGGGGGGAGGGGTCGGCAATTGATCCGGTGCCTAGAGAAGGTGGCGCGGGGTAAACTGGGAAAGTGATG
TCGTGTACTGGCTCCGCCTTTTTCCCGAGGGTGGGGGAGAACCGTATATAAGTGCAGTAGTCGCCGTGAA
CGTTCTTTTTCGCAACGGGTTTGCCGCCAGAACACAGGTAAGTGCCGTGTGTGGTTCCCGCGGGCCTGGC
CTCTTTACGGGTTATGGCCCTTGCGTGCCTTGAATTACTTCCACCTGGCTGCAGTACGTGATTCTTGATC
CCGAGCTTCGGGTTGGAAGTGGGTGGGAGAGTTCGAGGCCTTGCGCTTAAGGAGCCCCTTCGCCTCGTGC
TTGAGTTGAGGCCTGGCCTGGGCGCTGGGGCCGCCGCGTGCGAATCTGGTGGCACCTTCGCGCCTGTCTC
GCTGCTTTCGATAAGTCTCTAGCCATTTAAAATTTTTGATGACCTGCTGCGACGCTTTTTTTCTGGCAAG
ATAGTCTTGTAAATGCGGGCCAAGATCTGCACACTGGTATTTCGGTTTTTGGGGCCGCGGGCGGCGACGG
GGCCCGTGCGTCCCAGCGCACATGTTCGGCGAGGCGGGGCCTGCGAGCGCGGCCACCGAGAATCGGACGG
GGGTAGTCTCAAGCTGGCCGGCCTGCTCTGGTGCCTGGCCTCGCGCCGCCGTGTATCGCCCCGCCCTGGG
CGGCAAGGCTGGCCCGGTCGGCACCAGTTGCGTGAGCGGAAAGATGGCCGCTTCCCGGCCCTGCTGCAGG
GAGCTCAAAATGGAGGACGCGGCGCTCGGGAGAGCGGGCGGGTGAGTCACCCACACAAAGGAAAAGGGCC
TTTCCGTCCTCAGCCGTCGCTTCATGTGACTCCACGGAGTACCGGGCGCCGTCCAGGCACCTCGATTAGT
TCTCGAGCTTTTGGAGTACGTCGTCTTTAGGTTGGGGGGAGGGGTTTTATGCGATGGAGTTTCCCCACAC
TGAGTGGGTGGAGACTGAAGTTAGGCCAGCTTGGCACTTGATGTAATTCTCCTTGGAATTTGCCCTTTTT
GAGTTTGGATCTTGGTTCATTCTCAAGCCTCAGACAGTGGTTCAAAGTTTTTTTCTTCCATTTCAGGTGT
CGTGACGTACGGCCACCATGACCGAGTACAAGCCCACGGTGCGCCTCGCCACCCGCGACGACGTCCCCAG
GGCCGTACGCACCCTCGCCGCCGCGTTCGCCGACTACCCCGCCACGCGCCACACCGTCGATCCGGACCGC
CACATCGAGCGGGTCACCGAGCTGCAAGAACTCTTCCTCACGCGCGTCGGGCTCGACATCGGCAAGGTGT
GGGTCGCGGACGACGGCGCCGCCGTGGCGGTCTGGACCACGCCGGAGAGCGTCGAAGCGGGGGCGGTGTT
CGCCGAGATCGGCCCGCGCATGGCCGAGTTGAGCGGTTCCCGGCTGGCCGCGCAGCAACAGATGGAAGGC
CTCCTGGCGCCGCACCGGCCCAAGGAGCCCGCGTGGTTCCTGGCCACCGTCGGAGTCTCGCCCGACCACC
AGGGCAAGGGTCTGGGCAGCGCCGTCGTGCTCCCCGGAGTGGAGGCGGCCGAGCGCGCCGGGGTGCCCGC
CTTCCTGGAGACCTCCGCGCCCCGCAACCTCCCCTTCTACGAGCGGCTCGGCTTCACCGTCACCGCCGAC
GTCGAGGTGCCCGAAGGACCGCGCACCTGGTGCATGACCCGCAAGCCCGGTGCCTGAACGCGTTAAGTCG
ACAATCAACCTCTGGATTACAAAATTTGTGAAAGATTGACTGGTATTCTTAACTATGTTGCTCCTTTTAC
GCTATGTGGATACGCTGCTTTAATGCCTTTGTATCATGCTATTGCTTCCCGTATGGCTTTCATTTTCTCC
TCCTTGTATAAATCCTGGTTGCTGTCTCTTTATGAGGAGTTGTGGCCCGTTGTCAGGCAACGTGGCGTGG
TGTGCACTGTGTTTGCTGACGCAACCCCCACTGGTTGGGGCATTGCCACCACCTGTCAGCTCCTTTCCGG
GACTTTCGCTTTCCCCCTCCCTATTGCCACGGCGGAACTCATCGCCGCCTGCCTTGCCCGCTGCTGGACA
GGGGCTCGGCTGTTGGGCACTGACAATTCCGTGGTGTTGTCGGGGAAATCATCGTCCTTTCCTTGGCTGC
TCGCCTGTGTTGCCACCTGGATTCTGCGCGGGACGTCCTTCTGCTACGTCCCTTCGGCCCTCAATCCAGC
GGACCTTCCTTCCCGCGGCCTGCTGCCGGCTCTGCGGCCTCTTCCGCGTCTTCGCCTTCGCCCTCAGACG
AGTCGGATCTCCCTTTGGGCCGCCTCCCCGCGTCGACTTTAAGACCAATGACTTACAAGGCAGCTGTAGA
TCTTAGCCACTTTTTAAAAGAAAAGGGGGGACTGGAAGGGCTAATTCACTCCCAACGAAGACAAGATCTG
CTTTTTGCTTGTACTGGGTCTCTCTGGTTAGACCAGATCTGAGCCTGGGAGCTCTCTGGCTAACTAGGGA
ACCCACTGCTTAAGCCTCAATAAAGCTTGCCTTGAGTGCTTCAAGTAGTGTGTGCCCGTCTGTTGTGTGA
CTCTGGTAACTAGAGATCCCTCAGACCCTTTTAGTCAGTGTGGAAAATCTCTAGCAGTACGTATAGTAGT
TCATGTCATCTTATTATTCAGTATTTATAACTTGCAAAGAAATGAATATCAGAGAGTGAGAGGAACTTGT
TTATTGCAGCTTATAATGGTTACAAATAAAGCAATAGCATCACAAATTTCACAAATAAAGCATTTTTTTC
ACTGCATTCTAGTTGTGGTTTGTCCAAACTCATCAATGTATCTTATCATGTCTGGCTCTAGCTATCCCGC
CCCTAACTCCGCCCATCCCGCCCCTAACTCCGCCCAGTTCCGCCCATTCTCCGCCCCATGGCTGACTAAT
TTTTTTTATTTATGCAGAGGCCGAGGCCGCCTCGGCCTCTGAGCTATTCCAGAAGTAGTGAGGAGGCTTT
TTTGGAGGCCTAGGGACGTACCCAATTCGCCCTATAGTGAGTCGTATTACGCGCGCTCACTGGCCGTCGT
TTTACAACGTCGTGACTGGGAAAACCCTGGCGTTACCCAACTTAATCGCCTTGCAGCACATCCCCCTTTC
GCCAGCTGGCGTAATAGCGAAGAGGCCCGCACCGATCGCCCTTCCCAACAGTTGCGCAGCCTGAATGGCG
AATGGG
[124 nt withheld, positions 3367-3490]
C
[91 nt withheld, positions 3492-3582]
A
[49 nt withheld, positions 3584-3632]
CCTTTGACGTTGGAGTCCACGTTCTTT
[37 nt withheld, positions 3660-3696]
ACCCTATCTCGGTCTATTCTTTTGATTTATAAGGGATTTTGCCGATTTCGGCCTATTGGTTAAAAAATGA
GCTGATTTAACAAAAATTTAACGCGAATTTTAACAAAATATTAACGCTTACAATTTAGGTGGCACTTTTC
GGGGAAATGTGCGCGGAACCCCTATTTGTTTATTTTTCTAAATACATTCAAATATGTATCCGCTCATGAG
ACAATAACCCTGATAAATGCTTCAATAATATTGAAAAAGGAAGAGTATGAGTATTCAACATTTCCGTGTC
GCCCTTATTCCCTTTTTTGCGGCATTTTGCCTTCCTGTTTTTGCTCACCCAGAAACGCTGGTGAAAGTAA
AAGATGCTGAAGATCAGTTGGGTGCACGAGTGGGTTACATCGAACTGGATCTCAACAGCGGTAAGATCCT
TGAGAGTTTTCGCCCCGAAGAACGTTTTCCAATGATGAGCACTTTTAAAGTTCTGCTATGTGGCGCGGTA
TTATCCCGTATTGACGCCGGGCAAGAGCAACTCGGTCGCCGCATACACTATTCTCAGAATGACTTGGTTG
AGTACTCACCAGTCACAGAAAAGCATCTTACGGATGGCATGACAGTAAGAGAATTATGCAGTGCTGCCAT
AACCATGAGTGATAACACTGCGGCCAACTTACTTCTGACAACGATCGGAGGACCGAAGGAGCTAACCGCT
TTTTTGCACAACATGGGGGATCATGTAACTCGCCTTGATCGTTGGGAACCGGAGCTGAATGAAGCCATAC
CAAACGACGAGCGTGACACCACGATGCCTGTAGCAATGGCAACAACGTTGCGCAAACTATTAACTGGCGA
ACTACTTACTCTAGCTTCCCGGCAACAATTAATAGACTGGATGGAGGCGGATAAAGTTGCAGGACCACTT
CTGCGCTCGGCCCTTCCGGCTGGCTGGTTTATTGCTGATAAATCTGGAGCCGGTGAGCGTGGGTCTCGCG
GTATCATTGCAGCACTGGGGCCAGATGGTAAGCCCTCCCGTATCGTAGTTATCTACACGACGGGGAGTCA
GGCAACTATGGATGAACGAAATAGACAGATCGCTGAGATAGGTGCCTCACTGATTAAGCATTGGTAACTG
TCAGACCAAGTTTACTCATATATACTTTAGATTGATTTAAAACTTCATTTTTAATTTAAAAGGATCTAGG
TGAAGATCCTTTTTGATAATCTCATGACCAAAATCCCTTAACGTGAGTTTTCGTTCCACTGAGCGTCAGA
CCCCGTAGAAAAGATCAAAGGATCTTCTTGAGATCCTTTTTTTCTGCGCGTAATCTGCTGCTTGCAAACA
AAAAAACCACCGCTACCAGCGGTGGTTTGTTTGCCGGATCAAGAGCTACCAACTCTTTTTCCGAAGGTAA
CTGGCTTCAGCAGAGCGCAGATACCAAATACTGTTCTTCTAGTGTAGCCGTAGTTAGGCCACCACTTCAA
GAACTCTGTAGCACCGCCTACATACCTCGCTCTGCTAATCCTGTTACCAGTGGCTGCTGCCAGTGGCGAT
AAGTCGTGTCTTACCGGGTTGGACTCAAGACGATAGTTACCGGATAAGGCGCAGCGGTCGGGCTGAACGG
GGGGTTCGTGCACACAGCCCAGCTTGGAGCGAACGACCTACACCGAACTGAGATACCTACAGCGTGAGCT
ATGAGAAAGCGCCACGCTTCCCGAAGGGAGAAAGGCGGACAGGTATCCGGTAAGCGGCAGGGTCGGAACA
GGAGAGCGCACGAGGGAGCTTCCAGGGGGAAACGCCTGGTATCTTTATAGTCCTGTCGGGTTTCGCCACC
TCTGACTTGAGCGTCGATTTTTGTGATGCTCGTCAGGGGGGCGGAGCCTATGGAAAAACGCCAGCAACGC
GGCCTTTTTACGGTTCCTGGCCTTTTGCTGGCCTTTTGCTCACATGTTCTTTCCTGCGTTATCCCCTGAT
TCTGTGGATAACCGTATTACCGCCTTTGAGTGAGCTGATACCGCTCGCCGCAGCCGAACGACCGAGCGCA
GCGAGTCAGTGAGCGAGGAAGCGGAAGAGCGCCCAATACGCAAACCGCCTCTCCCCGCGCGTTGGCCGAT
TCATTAATGCAGCTGGCACGACAGGTTTCCCGACTGGAAAGCGGGCAGTGAGCGCAACGCAATTAATGTG
AGTTAGCTCACTCATTAGGCACCCCAGGCTTTACACTTTATGCTTCCGGCTCGTATGTTGTGTGGAATTG
TGAGCGGATAACAATTTCACACAGGAAACAGCTATGACCATGATTACGCCAAGCGCGCAATTAACCCTCA
CTAAAGGGAACAAAAGCTGGAGCTGCAAGCTTAATGTAGTCTTATGCAATACTCTTGTAGTCTTGCAACA
TGGTAACGATGAGTTAGCAACATGCCTTACAAGGAGAGAAAAAGCACCGTGCATGCCGATTGGTGGAAGT
AAGGTGGTACGATCGTGCCTTATTAGGAAGGCAACAGACGGGTCTGACATGGATTGGACGAACCACTGAA
TTGCCGCATTGCAGAGATATTGTATTTAAGTGCCTAGCTCGATACATAAACGGGTCTCTCTGGTTAGACC
AGATCTGAGCCTGGGAGCTCTCTGGCTAACTAGGGAACCCACTGCTTAAGCCTCAATAAAGCTTGCCTTG
AGTGCTTCAAGTAGTGTGTGCCCGTCTGTTGTGTGACTCTGGTAACTAGAGATCCCTCAGACCCTTTTAG
TCAGTGTGGAAAATCTCTAGCAGTGGCGCCCGAACAGGGACTTGAAAGCGAAAGGGAAACCAGAGGAGCT
CTCTCGACGCAGGACTCGGCTTGCTGAAGCGCGCACGGCAAGAGGCGAGGGGCGGCGACTGGTGAGTACG
CCAAAAATTTTGACTAGCGGAGGCTAGAAGGAGAGAGATGGGTGCGAGAGCGTCAGTATTAAGCGGGGGA
GAATTAGATCGCGATGGGAAAAAATTCGGTTAAGGCCAGGGGGAAAGAAAAAATATAAATTAAAACATAT
AGTATGGGCAAGCAGGGAGCTAGAACGATTCGCAGTTAATCCTGGCCTGTTAGAAACATCAGAAGGCTGT
AGACAAATACTGGGACAGCTACAACCATCCCTTCAGACAGGATCAGAAGAACTTAGATCATTATATAATA
CAGTAGCAACCCTCTATTGTGTGCATCAAAGGATAGAGATAAAAGACACCAAGGAAGCTTTAGACAAGAT
AGAGGAAGAGCAAAACAAAAGTAAGACCACCGCACAGCAAGCGGCCGCTGATCTTCAGACCTGGAGGAGG
AGATATGAGGGACAATTGGAGAAGTGAATTATATAAATATAAAGTAGTAAAAATTGAACCATTAGGAGTA
GCACCCACCAAGGCAAAGAGAAGAGTGGTGCAGAGAGAAAAAAGAGCAGTGGGAATAGGAGCTTTGTTCC
TTGGGTTCTTGGGAGCAGCAGGAAGCACTATGGGCGCAGCGTCAATGACGCTGACGGTACAGGCCAGACA
ATTATTGTCTGGTATAGTGCAGCAGCAGAACAATTTGCTGAGGGCTATTGAGGCGCAACAGCATCTGTTG
CAACTCACAGTCTGGGGCATCAAGCAGCTCCAGGCAAGAATCCTGGCTGTGGAAAGATACCTAAAGGATC
AACAGCTCCTGGGGATTTGGGGTTGCTCTGGAAAACTCATTTGCACCACTGCTGTGCCTTGGAATGCTAG
TTGGAGTAATAAATCTCTGGAACAGATTTGGAATCACACGACCTGGATGGAGTGGGACAGAGAAATTAAC
AATTACACAAGCTTAATACACTCCTTAATTGAAGAATCGCAAAACCAGCAAGAAAAGAATGAACAAGAAT
TATTGGAATTAGATAAATGGGCAAGTTTGTGGAATTGGTTTAACATAACAAATTGGCTGTGGTATATAAA
ATTATTCATAATGATAGTAGGAGGCTTGGTAGGTTTAAGAATAGTTTTTGCTGTACTTTCTATAGTGAAT
AGAGTTAGGCAGGGATATTCACCATTATCGTTTCAGACCCACCTCCCAACCCCGAGGGGACCCAGAGAGG
GCCTATTTCCCATGATTCCTTCATATTTGCATATACGATACAAGGCTGTTAGAGAGATAATTAGAATTAA
TTTGACTGTAAACACAAAGATATTAGTACAAAATACGTGACGTAGAAAGTAATAATTTCTTGGGTAGTTT
GCAGTTTTAAAATTATGTTTTAAAATGGACTATCATATGCTTACCGTAACTTGAAAGTATTTCGATTTCT
TGGCTTTATATATCTTGTGGAAAGGACGAAACACCGGAATCCGACATGGTTACTGGGTTTTAGAGCTAGA
AATAGCAAGTTAAAATAAGGCTAGTCCGTTATCAACTTGAAAAAGTGGCACCGAGTCGGTGCTTTTTTAA
GCTTGGCGTAACTAGATCTTGAGACAAATGGCAGTATTCATCCACAATTTTAAAAGAAAAGGGGGGATTG
GGGGGTACAGTGCAGGGGAAAGAATAGTAGACATAATAGCAACAGACATACAAACTAAAGAATTACAAAA
ACAAATTACAAAAATTCAAAATTTTCGGGTTTATTACAGGGACAGCAGAGATCCACTTTGGCGCCGGCTC
GAGGGGG
Features (pLannotate 1.2.2; 29 found; start..end, strand, type, name):
     14..80      +  CDS            small t antigen (fragment): SV40 (simian virus 40) small t antigen
    106..317     +  promoter       EF-1α core promoter: core promoter for human elongation factor EF-1α
    318..1256    +  intron         EF-1α intron A: intron upstream of the start codon of human EF-1α
   1278..1877    +  CDS            PuroR (fragment): puromycin N-acetyltransferase; pac from Streptomyces; confers resistance to puromycin
   1893..2481    +  misc_feature   WPRE: woodchuck hepatitis virus posttranscriptional regulatory element
   2532..2551    +  misc_feature   cPPT/CTS (fragment): central polypurine tract and central termination sequence of HIV-1
   2553..2786    +  LTR            3' LTR (ΔU3): self-inactivating 3' long terminal repeat (LTR) from HIV-1
   2864..2985    +  polyA_signal   SV40 poly(A) signal: SV40 polyadenylation signal
   3025..3160    +  rep_origin     SV40 ori: SV40 origin of replication
   3181..3199    -  promoter       T7 promoter: promoter for bacteriophage T7 RNA polymerase
   3207..3362    +  CDS            lacZα (fragment): LacZα fragment of β-galactosidase; lacZ fragment
   3367..3795    +  rep_origin     f1 ori (sequence partly withheld): f1 bacteriophage origin of replication; arrow indicates direction of (+) strand synthesis
   3848..3952    +  promoter       AmpR promoter: bla
   3953..4813    +  CDS            AmpR: β-lactamase; bla; confers resistance to ampicillin, carbenicillin, and related antibiotics
   4984..5572    +  rep_origin     ori: high-copy-number ColE1/pMB1/pBR322/pUC origin of replication
   5755..5847    +  CDS            lacI (fragment): lac repressor; lacI; The lac repressor binds to the lac operator to inhibit transcription in E. coli. This inhibition can be relieved by adding lactose or isopropyl-β-D-thiogalactopyranoside (IPTG).
   5860..5881    +  protein_bind   CAP binding site: CAP binding activates transcription in the presence of cAMP. E. coli catabolite activator protein
   5896..5926    +  promoter       lac promoter: promoter for the E. coli lac operon
   5934..5950    +  protein_bind   lac operator: The lac repressor binds to the lac operator to inhibit transcription in E. coli. This inhibition can be relieved by adding lactose or isopropyl-β-D-thiogalactopyranoside (IPTG). lac repressor encoded by lacI
   5995..6013    +  promoter       T3 promoter: promoter for bacteriophage T3 RNA polymerase
   6041..6267    +  promoter       RSV promoter: Rous sarcoma virus enhancer/promoter
   6268..6448    +  LTR            5' LTR (truncated): truncated 5' long terminal repeat (LTR) from HIV-1
   6495..6620    +  misc_feature   HIV-1 Ψ: packaging signal of human immunodeficiency virus type 1
   6604..6967    +  CDS            HIV-1 gag (fragment): gag protein from human immunodeficiency virus 1; gag
   7113..7346    +  misc_feature   RRE: The Rev response element (RRE) of HIV-1 allows for Rev-dependent mRNA export from the nucleus to the cytoplasm.
   7723..7749    +  CDS            Rev (fragment): human immunodeficiency virus 1 (HIV-1) Rev protein; rev; enhances nuclear export of unspliced and incompletely spliced viral mRNAs
   7753..7993    +  promoter       U6 promoter: RNA polymerase III promoter for human U6 snRNA
   8023..8098    +  misc_RNA       gRNA scaffold: guide RNA scaffold for the Streptococcus pyogenes CRISPR/Cas9 system
   8154..8271    +  misc_feature   cPPT/CTS: central polypurine tract and central termination sequence of HIV-1
