[The description below was written by a language model from this plasmid's Addgene catalogue record and pLannotate feature annotations shown in this document.]
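Description:
LRPPRC gRNA (BRDN0001147349) is a third-generation lentiviral single-guide RNA plasmid built on the lentiGuide-Puro backbone, designed to target the human LRPPRC gene (reference transcript NM_133259.3) for CRISPR-Cas9 editing. It is propagated in E. coli as a high-copy plasmid through a ColE1/pUC-type origin with ampicillin selection from the β-lactamase gene. The backbone also carries an f1 origin, an SV40 origin and poly(A) signal, and residual lac and T7/T3 cloning-vector elements.

The lentiviral transfer cassette begins with an RSV promoter fused to a truncated HIV-1 5' LTR, which drives Tat-independent production of the viral genomic RNA in packaging cells. This is followed by the Ψ packaging signal with a partial gag sequence and the Rev response element for Rev-dependent nuclear export. Inside the provirus, the human U6 RNA polymerase III promoter drives the LRPPRC-specific spacer joined to the Streptococcus pyogenes gRNA scaffold. The annotated cPPT/CTS lies just downstream of this unit and aids nuclear import of the viral genome. A separate EF-1α promoter with its intron A expresses puromycin N-acetyltransferase, allowing puromycin selection of transduced mammalian cells, and a WPRE enhances transcript expression. The cassette ends in a ΔU3 self-inactivating 3' LTR, which disables LTR promoter activity after integration.

The plasmid does not encode Cas9, so it is meant to be used with a separate Cas9 lentivector or in cells that already express Cas9, typically to knock out LRPPRC. The depositor's notes link it to a human kinome gRNA library designed using optimized sgRNA rules for high on-target activity and reduced off-target effects.
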