Addgene plasmid #77774: LRPPRC gRNA (BRDN0001147349)
Purpose: 3rd generation lentiviral gRNA plasmid targeting human LRPPRC
Depositing lab: John Doench & David Root. Depositing organization: Broad Institute. Publication: Optimized sgRNA design to maximize activity and minimize off-target effects of CRISPR-Cas9. Doench JG, Fusi N, Sullender M, Hegde M, Vaimberg EW, Donovan KF, Smith I, Tothova Z, Wilen C, Orchard R, Virgin HW, Listgarten J, Root DE. Nat Biotechnol. 2016 Jan 18. doi: 10.1038/nbt.3437. PubMed 26780180.
Backbone
  Vector backbone: lentiGuide-Puro
  Backbone manufacturer: Zhang Lab (Addgene plasmid # 52963)
  Vector type: Mammalian Expression, Lentiviral, CRISPR
  Selectable markers: Puromycin
Growth in bacteria
  Bacterial resistance: Ampicillin, 100 μg/mL
  Growth temperature: 37°C
  Growth strain: DH5alpha
  Copy number: High Copy
Gene/Insert
  Gene/Insert name: LRPPRC (alt names: LRPPRC; NM_133259.3)
  gRNA/shRNA sequence: GAATCCGACATGGTTACTGG
  Species: H. sapiens (human)
  Entrez Gene: LRPPRC (a.k.a. CLONE-23970, GP130, LRP130, LSFC, MC4DN5)
  Promoter: hU6
  Cloning method: Unknown
  Sequencing primers: 5′ U6-F; 3′ pS2-R
Terms and licenses: Academic/Nonprofit Terms; Industry Terms: Not Available to Industry
Depositor comments: The gRNA was designed to target the following Genbank reference sequence(s): NM_133259.3. Note that this plasmid does NOT contain Cas9. It should be used in conjunction with lentiCas9-Blast (Addgene #52962) or otherwise with cell lines already expressing Cas9. Browse the full kinome gRNA library at http://www.addgene.org/pooled-library/broadgpp-human-kinome/ or visit http://www.broadinstitute.org/rnai/public/ for detailed protocols and information.
How to cite: LRPPRC gRNA (BRDN0001147349) was a gift from John Doench & David Root (Addgene plasmid # 77774 ; http://n2t.net/addgene:77774 ; RRID:Addgene_77774)
