>Addgene plasmid #77774 | LRPPRC gRNA (BRDN0001147349) | depositor partial sequence | sequence record 145234 | Target Sequence
GAATCCGACATGGTTACTGG
