>Addgene plasmid #77774 | LRPPRC gRNA (BRDN0001147349) | addgene partial sequence | sequence record 188391 | hU6-F
AGAAAGTAATAATTTCTTGGGTAGTTTGCAGTTTTAAAATTATGTTTTAAAATGGACTATCATATGCTTA
CCGTAACTTGAAAGTATTTCGATTTCTTGGCTTTATATATCTTGTGGAAAGGACGAAACACCGGAATCCG
ACATGGTTACTGGGTTTTAGAGCTAGAAATAGCAAGTTAAAATAAGGCTAGTCCGTTATCAACTTGAAAA
AGTGGCACCGAGTCGGTGCTTTTTTAAGCTTGGCGTAACTAGATCTTGAGACAAATGGCAGTATTCATCC
ACAATTTTAAAAGAAAAGGGGGGATTGGGGGGTACAGTGCAGGGGAAAGAATAGTAGACATAATAGCAAC
AGACATACAAACTAAAGAATTACAAAAACAAATTACAAAAATTCAAAATTTTCGGGTTTATTACAGGGAC
AGCAGAGATCCACTTTGGCGCCGGCTCGAGGGGGCCCGGGTGCAAAGATGGATAAAGTTTTAAACAGAGA
GGAATCTTTGCAGCTAATGGACCTTCTAGGTCTTGAAAGGAGTGGGAATTGGCTCCGGTGCCCGTCAGTG
GGCAGAGCGC
